Addgene plasmid #219403: pET22b-FXa-cleavableELP
Purpose: Factor Xa-responsive elastin-like polypeptide (ELP)
Depositing lab: Danielle Mai. Depositing organization: Stanford University. Publication: Protease-Driven Phase Separation of Elastin-Like Polypeptides. Wirtz BM, Yun AG, Wick C, Gao XJ, Mai DJ. Biomacromolecules. 2024 Jul 9. doi: 10.1021/acs.biomac.4c00346. PubMed 38980747.
Backbone
  Vector backbone: pET22b
  Vector type: Bacterial Expression
Growth in bacteria
  Bacterial resistance: Ampicillin, 100 μg/mL
  Growth temperature: 37°C
  Growth strain: DH5alpha
  Copy number: High Copy
Gene/Insert
  Gene/Insert name: FXa-cleavableELP
  Species: Synthetic
  Tag / fusion protein: 6xHis (C terminal on backbone)
  Cloning method: Golden Gate
Terms and licenses: Academic/Nonprofit Terms; Industry Terms: Not Available to Industry
Depositor comments: 5' cloning stie: NdeI (not destroyed), 3' cloning site: XhoI (not destroyed)
How to cite: pET22b-FXa-cleavableELP was a gift from Danielle Mai (Addgene plasmid # 219403 ; http://n2t.net/addgene:219403 ; RRID:Addgene_219403)
