[The description below was written by a language model from this plasmid's Addgene catalogue record and pLannotate feature annotations shown in this document.]
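Description:
pET22b-FXa-cleavableELP is a bacterial expression plasmid built on the pET22b backbone, about 7.8 kb in the sequenced record. It encodes a synthetic elastin-like polypeptide (ELP) designed to respond to the protease Factor Xa. It is maintained in E. coli through a ColE1/pMB1-type origin and selected with ampicillin via the β-lactamase gene and its own promoter. The catalogue lists it as high copy, although the feature table also shows the pBR322-derived rop gene and bom region, which normally moderate copy number and are standard in pET vectors. An f1 origin is present as well, along with short tetracycline-resistance fragments that are non-functional remnants of the pBR322 lineage.

Expression follows the usual pET arrangement. A T7 promoter with an adjacent lac operator and the T7 gene 10 ribosome binding site drives the insert, a T7 terminator lies downstream, and a plasmid-borne lacI gene supplies repressor. Transcription therefore requires a host that provides T7 RNA polymerase and is induced with IPTG. The ELP coding sequence was assembled by Golden Gate cloning between NdeI and XhoI sites, both retained, and reads into the backbone's C-terminal 6xHis tag, which the annotation software labels as a fragment of a 9xHis tag. The ELP open reading frame itself is not annotated. It occupies the unannotated span between the ribosome binding site and the His tag, wrapping across the origin of the circular sequence numbering. The short "SET1" hit just before the terminator is probably a backbone sequence match rather than a designed fusion. The record does not give the ELP repeat composition or the position of the Factor Xa site. The construct is intended for producing recombinant, His-tagged ELP for studies of protease-driven phase separation.
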