Features (pLannotate 1.2.2; 18 found; start..end, strand, type, name):
    919..936     +  CDS            9xHis (fragment): 9xHis affinity tag
    946..995     +  CDS            SET1 (fragment): solubility-enhancement tag derived from T7 phage gene 10B
   1003..1050    +  terminator     T7 terminator: transcription terminator for bacteriophage T7 RNA polymerase
   1087..1515    +  rep_origin     f1 ori (sequence partly withheld): f1 bacteriophage origin of replication; arrow indicates direction of (+) strand synthesis
   1568..1672    +  promoter       AmpR promoter: bla
   1673..2533    +  CDS            AmpR: β-lactamase; bla; confers resistance to ampicillin, carbenicillin, and related antibiotics
   2704..3292    +  rep_origin     ori: high-copy-number ColE1/pMB1/pBR322/pUC origin of replication
   3478..3617    -  misc_feature   bom: basis of mobility region from pBR322
   3719..3910    -  CDS            rop: Rop protein, which maintains plasmids at low copy number; rop
   3927..4307    +  CDS            YPB1_ECOLX: Protein predicted: Swiss-Prot protein existence level 4. From Escherichia coli.
   4379..4670    -  CDS            TcR (fragment): tetracycline efflux protein; tet; confers resistance to tetracycline
   4685..4706    -  protein_bind   CAP binding site: CAP binding activates transcription in the presence of cAMP. E. coli catabolite activator protein
   4719..5801    -  CDS            lacI: lac repressor; lacI; The lac repressor binds to the lac operator to inhibit transcription in E. coli. This inhibition can be relieved by adding lactose or isopropyl-β-D-thiogalactopyranoside (IPTG).
   5802..5879    -  promoter       lacI promoter: lacI
   5887..6166    -  CDS            TcR (fragment): tetracycline efflux protein; tet; confers resistance to tetracycline
   6188..6206    +  promoter       T7 promoter: promoter for bacteriophage T7 RNA polymerase
   6207..6231    +  protein_bind   lac operator: The lac repressor binds to the lac operator to inhibit transcription in E. coli. This inhibition can be relieved by adding lactose or isopropyl-β-D-thiogalactopyranoside (IPTG). lac repressor encoded by lacI
   6246..6268    +  RBS            RBS: efficient ribosome binding site from bacteriophage T7 gene 10 (Olins and Rangwala, 1989)
>Addgene plasmid #219403 | pET22b-FXa-cleavableELP | addgene full sequence | sequence record 437135 | Addgene NGS Result
GGCGGCTCCGTGCCAGGCGTCGGTGTGCCTGGAGTCGGGGTGCCAGGGGTAGGAGTCCCTGGCGTAGGAG
TGCCAGGAGTGGGTGTTCCGGGTGTAGGAGTTCCTGGAGTGGGGGTTCCCGGTGTTGGCGTACCGGGCGT
TGGAGTACCTGGTGTAGGTGTGCCCGGTGTAGGCGTGCCTGGCGTTGGTGTTCCAGGAGTTGGGGTCCCC
GGAGTTGGCGTTCCAGGTGTCGGGGTTCCGGGGGTTGGAGTGCCTGGTGTGGGCGTACCTGGAGTAGGAG
TACCCGGTGTGGGAGTGCCGGGAGTTGGAGTCCCAGGGGTCGGCGTTCCTGGGGTGGGAGTCCCGGGGGT
GGGCGTTCCCGGAGTTGGGGTGCCCGGAGTAGGCGTACCAGGCGTGGGAGTACCGGGTGTGGGGGTCCCA
GGTGTAGGGGTACCCGGCGTGGGTGTGCCGGGTGTCGGAGTTCCCGGAGTCGGAGTCCCCGGGGTGGGTG
TACCGGGGGTCGGGGTACCAGGGGTGGGGGTGCCGGGGGTAGGCGTTCCGGGCGTAGGGGTTCCTGGTGT
CGGTGTTCCCGGCGTAGGTGTTCCTGGCGTGGGGGTACCGGGAGTGGGCGTCCCGGGTGTTGGAGTTCCG
GGAGTAGGTGTACCCGGAGTGGGAGTTCCAGGCGTTGGGGTTCCAGGGGTTGGCGTCCCAGGAGTAGGTG
TACCTGGGGTAGGTGTCCCTGGTGTTGGTGTACCTGGCGTCGGAGTGCCCGGGGTTGGGGTGCCTGGGGT
TGGTGTGCCAGGTGTTGGGGTACCTGGGGTCGGAGTACCAGGAGTCGGTGTACCAGGTGTGGGTGTCCCA
GGCGTAGGCGTCCCTGGAGTTGGTGTCCCCGGTGTCGGCGTACCCGGGGTCGGTGTCCCGGGAGTCGGCT
GGCTCGAGCACCACCACCACCACCACTGAGATCCGGCTGCTAACAAAGCCCGAAAGGAAGCTGAGTTGGC
TGCTGCCACCGCTGAGCAATAACTAGCATAACCCCTTGGGGCCTCTAAACGGGTCTTGAGGGGTTTTTTG
CTGAAAGGAGGAACTATATCCGGATTGGCGAATGGG
[124 nt withheld, positions 1087-1210]
C
[91 nt withheld, positions 1212-1302]
A
[49 nt withheld, positions 1304-1352]
CCTTTGACGTTGGAGTCCACGTTCTTT
[37 nt withheld, positions 1380-1416]
ACCCTATCTCGGTCTATTCTTTTGATTTATAAGGGATTTTGCCGATTTCGGCCTATTGGTTAAAAAATGA
GCTGATTTAACAAAAATTTAACGCGAATTTTAACAAAATATTAACGCTTACAATTTAGGTGGCACTTTTC
GGGGAAATGTGCGCGGAACCCCTATTTGTTTATTTTTCTAAATACATTCAAATATGTATCCGCTCATGAG
ACAATAACCCTGATAAATGCTTCAATAATATTGAAAAAGGAAGAGTATGAGTATTCAACATTTCCGTGTC
GCCCTTATTCCCTTTTTTGCGGCATTTTGCCTTCCTGTTTTTGCTCACCCAGAAACGCTGGTGAAAGTAA
AAGATGCTGAAGATCAGTTGGGTGCACGAGTGGGTTACATCGAACTGGATCTCAACAGCGGTAAGATCCT
TGAGAGTTTTCGCCCCGAAGAACGTTTTCCAATGATGAGCACTTTTAAAGTTCTGCTATGTGGCGCGGTA
TTATCCCGTATTGACGCCGGGCAAGAGCAACTCGGTCGCCGCATACACTATTCTCAGAATGACTTGGTTG
AGTACTCACCAGTCACAGAAAAGCATCTTACGGATGGCATGACAGTAAGAGAATTATGCAGTGCTGCCAT
AACCATGAGTGATAACACTGCGGCCAACTTACTTCTGACAACGATCGGAGGACCGAAGGAGCTAACCGCT
TTTTTGCACAACATGGGGGATCATGTAACTCGCCTTGATCGTTGGGAACCGGAGCTGAATGAAGCCATAC
CAAACGACGAGCGTGACACCACGATGCCTGCAGCAATGGCAACAACGTTGCGCAAACTATTAACTGGCGA
ACTACTTACTCTAGCTTCCCGGCAACAATTAATAGACTGGATGGAGGCGGATAAAGTTGCAGGACCACTT
CTGCGCTCGGCCCTTCCGGCTGGCTGGTTTATTGCTGATAAATCTGGAGCCGGTGAGCGTGGCTCTCGCG
GTATCATTGCAGCACTGGGGCCAGATGGTAAGCCCTCCCGTATCGTAGTTATCTACACGACGGGGAGTCA
GGCAACTATGGATGAACGAAATAGACAGATCGCTGAGATAGGTGCCTCACTGATTAAGCATTGGTAACTG
TCAGACCAAGTTTACTCATATATACTTTAGATTGATTTAAAACTTCATTTTTAATTTAAAAGGATCTAGG
TGAAGATCCTTTTTGATAATCTCATGACCAAAATCCCTTAACGTGAGTTTTCGTTCCACTGAGCGTCAGA
CCCCGTAGAAAAGATCAAAGGATCTTCTTGAGATCCTTTTTTTCTGCGCGTAATCTGCTGCTTGCAAACA
AAAAAACCACCGCTACCAGCGGTGGTTTGTTTGCCGGATCAAGAGCTACCAACTCTTTTTCCGAAGGTAA
CTGGCTTCAGCAGAGCGCAGATACCAAATACTGTCCTTCTAGTGTAGCCGTAGTTAGGCCACCACTTCAA
GAACTCTGTAGCACCGCCTACATACCTCGCTCTGCTAATCCTGTTACCAGTGGCTGCTGCCAGTGGCGAT
AAGTCGTGTCTTACCGGGTTGGACTCAAGACGATAGTTACCGGATAAGGCGCAGCGGTCGGGCTGAACGG
GGGGTTCGTGCACACAGCCCAGCTTGGAGCGAACGACCTACACCGAACTGAGATACCTACAGCGTGAGCT
ATGAGAAAGCGCCACGCTTCCCGAAGGGAGAAAGGCGGACAGGTATCCGGTAAGCGGCAGGGTCGGAACA
GGAGAGCGCACGAGGGAGCTTCCAGGGGGAAACGCCTGGTATCTTTATAGTCCTGTCGGGTTTCGCCACC
TCTGACTTGAGCGTCGATTTTTGTGATGCTCGTCAGGGGGGCGGAGCCTATGGAAAAACGCCAGCAACGC
GGCCTTTTTACGGTTCCTGGCCTTTTGCTGGCCTTTTGCTCACATGTTCTTTCCTGCGTTATCCCCTGAT
TCTGTGGATAACCGTATTACCGCCTTTGAGTGAGCTGATACCGCTCGCCGCAGCCGAACGACCGAGCGCA
GCGAGTCAGTGAGCGAGGAAGCGGAAGAGCGCCTGATGCGGTATTTTCTCCTTACGCATCTGTGCGGTAT
TTCACACCGCAATGGTGCACTCTCAGTACAATCTGCTCTGATGCCGCATAGTTAAGCCAGTATACACTCC
GCTATCGCTACGTGACTGGGTCATGGCTGCGCCCCGACACCCGCCAACACCCGCTGACGCGCCCTGACGG
GCTTGTCTGCTCCCGGCATCCGCTTACAGACAAGCTGTGACCGTCTCCGGGAGCTGCATGTGTCAGAGGT
TTTCACCGTCATCACCGAAACGCGCGAGGCAGCTGCGGTAAAGCTCATCAGCGTGGTCGTGAAGCGATTC
ACAGATGTCTGCCTGTTCATCCGCGTCCAGCTCGTTGAGTTTCTCCAGAAGCGTTAATGTCTGGCTTCTG
ATAAAGCGGGCCATGTTAAGGGCGGTTTTTTCCTGTTTGGTCACTGATGCCTCCGTGTAAGGGGGATTTC
TGTTCATGGGGGTAATGATACCGATGAAACGAGAGAGGATGCTCACGATACGGGTTACTGATGATGAACA
TGCCCGGTTACTGGAACGTTGTGAGGGTAAACAACTGGCGGTATGGATGCGGCGGGACCAGAGAAAAATC
ACTCAGGGTCAATGCCAGCGCTTCGTTAATACAGATGTAGGTGTTCCACAGGGTAGCCAGCAGCATCCTG
CGATGCAGATCCGGAACATAATGGTGCAGGGCGCTGACTTCCGCGTTTCCAGACTTTACGAAACACGGAA
ACCGAAGACCATTCATGTTGTTGCTCAGGTCGCAGACGTTTTGCAGCAGCAGTCGCTTCACGTTCGCTCG
CGTATCGGTGATTCATTCTGCTAACCAGTAAGGCAACCCCGCCAGCCTAGCCGGGTCCTCAACGACAGGA
GCACGATCATGCGCACCCGTGGGGCCGCCATGCCGGCGATAATGGCCTGCTTCTCGCCGAAACGTTTGGT
GGCGGGACCAGTGACGAAGGCTTGAGCGAGGGCGTGCAAGATTCCGAATACCGCAAGCGACAGGCCGATC
ATCGTCGCGCGCCAGCGAAAGCGGTCCTCGCCGAAAATGACCCAGAGCGCTGCCGGCACCTGTCCTACGA
GTTGCATGATAAAGAAGACAGTCATAAGTGCGGCGACGATAGTCATGCCCCGCGCCCACCGGAAGGAGCT
GACTGGGTTGAAGGCTCTCAAGGGCATCGGTCGAGATCCCGGTGCCTAATGAGTGAGCTAACTTACATTA
ATTGCGTTGCGCTCACTGCCCGCTTTCCAGTCGGGAAACCTGTCGTGCCAGCTGCATTAATGAATCGGCC
AACGCGCGGGGAGAGGCGGTTTGCGTATTGGGCGCCAGGGTGGTTTTTCTTTTCACCAGTGAGACGGGCA
ACAGCTGATTGCCCTTCACCGCCTGGCCCTGAGAGAGTTGCAGCAAGCGGTCCACGCTGGTTTGCCCCAG
CAGGCGAAAATCCTGTTTGATGGTGGTTAACGGCGGGATATAACATGAGCTGTCTTCGGTATCGTCGTAT
CCCACTACCGAGATATCCGCACCAACGCGCAGCCCGGACTCGGTAATGGCGCGCATTGCGCCCAGCGCCA
TCTGATCGTTGGCAACCAGCATCGCAGTGGGAACGATGCCCTCATTCAGCATTTGCATGGTTTGTTGAAA
ACCGGACATGGCACTCCAGTCGCCTTCCCGTTCCGCTATCGGCTGAATTTGATTGCGAGTGAGATATTTA
TGCCAGCCAGCCAGACGCAGACGCGCCGAGACAGAACTTAATGGGCCCGCTAACAGCGCGATTTGCTGGT
GACCCAATGCGACCAGATGCTCCACGCCCAGTCGCGTACCGTCTTCATGGGAGAAAATAATACTGTTGAT
GGGTGTCTGGTCAGAGACATCAAGAAATAACGCCGGAACATTAGTGCAGGCAGCTTCCACAGCAATGGCA
TCCTGGTCATCCAGCGGATAGTTAATGATCAGCCCACTGACGCGTTGCGCGAGAAGATTGTGCACCGCCG
CTTTACAGGCTTCGACGCCGCTTCGTTCTACCATCGACACCACCACGCTGGCACCCAGTTGATCGGCGCG
AGATTTAATCGCCGCGACAATTTGCGACGGCGCGTGCAGGGCCAGACTGGAGGTGGCAACGCCAATCAGC
AACGACTGTTTGCCCGCCAGTTGTTGTGCCACGCGGTTGGGAATGTAATTCAGCTCCGCCATCGCCGCTT
CCACTTTTTCCCGCGTTTTCGCAGAAACGTGGCTGGCCTGGTTCACCACGCGGGAAACGGTCTGATAAGA
GACACCGGCATACTCTGCGACATCGTATAACGTTACTGGTTTCACATTCACCACCCTGAATTGACTCTCT
TCCGGGCGCTATCATGCCATACCGCGAAAGGTTTTGCGCCATTCGATGGTGTCCGGGATCTCGACGCTCT
CCCTTATGCGACTCCTGCATTAGGAAGCAGCCCAGTAGTAGGTTGAGGCCGTTGAGCACCGCCGCCGCAA
GGAATGGTGCATGCAAGGAGATGGCGCCCAACAGTCCCCCGGCCACGGGGCCTGCCACCATACCCACGCC
GAAACAAGCGCTCATGAGCCCGAAGTGGCGAGCCCGATCTTCCCCATCGGTGATGTCGGCGATATAGGCG
CCAGCAACCGCACCTGTGGCGCCGGTGATGCCGGCCACGATGCGTCCGGCGTAGAGGATCGAGATCTCGA
TCCCGCGAAATTAATACGACTCACTATAGGGGAATTGTGAGCGGATAACAATTCCCCTCTAGAAATAATT
TTGTTTAACTTTAAGAAGGAGATATACATATGGGTGGTTGGGGACCAGTGCCTGGCGTCGGTGTACCTGG
TGCTGGTGTACCCGGTGCTGGAGTACCGGGGGCAGGTGTACCAGGTGCAGGGGTCCCAGGAGCTGGAGTT
CCAGGTGCTGGGGTTCCTGGTGCAGGTGTTCCTGGAGCAGGTGTTCCTGGTGGCGGAGTTCCTGGCGGTG
GGGTGCCTGGTGGGGGCGTGCCAGGCGGGGGCGTTCCCGGTGGCGGTGTCCCCGGTGGTGGGGTTCCAGG
GGGTGGGGTACCAGGCGTCGGTGTACCTGGTGCTGGTGTACCCGGTGCTGGAGTACCGGGGGCAGGTGTA
CCAGGTGCAGGGGTCCCAGGAGCTGGAGTTCCAGGTGCTGGGGTTCCTGGTGCAGGTGTTCCTGGAGCAG
GTGTTCCTGGTGGCGGAGTTCCTGGCGGTGGGGTGCCTGGTGGGGGCGTGCCAGGCGGGGGCGTTCCCGG
TGGCGGTGTCCCCGGTGGTGGGGTTCCAGGGGGTGGGGTCCCTGGCGTCGGTGTACCTGGTGCTGGTGTA
CCCGGTGCTGGAGTACCGGGGGCAGGTGTACCAGGTGCAGGGGTCCCAGGAGCTGGAGTTCCAGGTGCTG
GGGTTCCTGGTGCAGGTGTTCCTGGAGCAGGTGTTCCTGGTGGCGGAGTTCCTGGCGGTGGGGTGCCTGG
TGGGGGCGTGCCAGGCGGGGGCGTTCCCGGTGGCGGTGTCCCCGGTGGTGGGGTTCCAGGGGGTGGGGTA
CCGGGAGTGGGCGTCCCAGGTGCGGGCGTTCCCGGCGCAGGTGTGCCTGGAGCGGGAGTACCAGGAGCCG
GCGTGCCAGGGGCGGGTGTACCAGGGGCCGGAGTGCCAGGTGCTGGAGTACCGGGCGCTGGCGTTCCTGG
TGGTGGCGTTCCGGGTGGTGGAGTTCCCGGTGGTGGGGTTCCAGGTGGGGGAGTACCAGGCGGTGGAGTC
CCTGGCGGCGGTGTACCAGGTGGTGGTGTGCCTGGCGTCGGTGTACCCGGTGCAGGGGTTCCAGGAGCGG
GAGTTCCTGGTGCGGGTGTGCCGGGGGCTGGTGTACCTGGAGCAGGTGTTCCGGGAGCTGGGGTCCCTGG
GGCAGGAGTCCCAGGCGCAGGCGTCCCAGGGGGTGGAGTGCCGGGCGGGGGTGTGCCAGGTGGCGGAGTA
CCTGGGGGCGGAGTACCAGGCGGTGGTGTGCCGGGCGGCGGTGTACCGGGTGGCGGGGTACCCGGTGTGG
GAGTTCCGGGAGCTGGCGTCCCGGGTGCAGGAGTCCCAGGGGCTGGAGTGCCAGGAGCAGGCGTACCAGG
GGCGGGAGTCCCCGGAGCTGGTGTCCCTGGTGCCGGGGTACCGGGTGCTGGCGTACCAGGGGGCGGTGTA
CCAGGTGGCGGCGTACCTGGTGGTGGAGTTCCAGGCGGCGGGGTTCCTGGGGGTGGTGTTCCAGGTGGGG
GTGTTCCCGGCGGCGGTTCTGGTGGCGGTATTGAAGGCCGCGGT
